>Addgene plasmid #157202 | pD649-HAsp-TNFRSF10A-COMP5AP-AviTag-9xHis | depositor full sequence | sequence record 303513 | Full Sequence
TTTCAATATTATTGAAGCATTTATCAGGGTTATTGTCTCATGAGCGGATACATATTTGAATGTATTTAGA
AAAATAAACAAATAGGGGTCAGTGTTACAACCAATTAACCAATTCTGAACATTATCGCGAGCCCATTTAT
ACCTGAATATGGCTCATAACACCCCTTGCTCATGACCAAAATCCCTTAACGTGAGTTACGCGCGCGTCGT
TCCACTGAGCGTCAGACCCCGTAGAAAAGATCAAAGGATCTTCTTGAGATCCTTTTTTTCTGCGCGTAAT
CTGCTGCTTGCAAACAAAAAAACCACCGCTACCAGCGGTGGTTTGTTTGCCGGATCAAGAGCTACCAACT
CTTTTTCCGAAGGTAACTGGCTTCAGCAGAGCGCAGATACCAAATACTGTTCTTCTAGTGTAGCCGTAGT
TAGCCCACCACTTCAAGAACTCTGTAGCACCGCCTACATACCTCGCTCTGCTAATCCTGTTACCAGTGGC
TGCTGCCAGTGGCGATAAGTCGTGTCTTACCGGGTTGGACTCAAGACGATAGTTACCGGATAAGGCGCAG
CGGTCGGGCTGAACGGGGGGTTCGTGCACACAGCCCAGCTTGGAGCGAACGACCTACACCGAACTGAGAT
ACCTACAGCGTGAGCTATGAGAAAGCGCCACGCTTCCCGAAGGGAGAAAGGCGGACAGGTATCCGGTAAG
CGGCAGGGTCGGAACAGGAGAGCGCACGAGGGAGCTTCCAGGGGGAAACGCCTGGTATCTTTATAGTCCT
GTCGGGTTTCGCCACCTCTGACTTGAGCGTCGATTTTTGTGATGCTCGTCAGGGGGGCGGAGCCTATGGA
AAAACGCCAGCAACGCGGCCTTTTTACGGTTCCTGGCCTTTTGCTGGCCTTTTGCTCACATGTTCTTTCC
TGCGTTATCCCCTGATTCTGTGGATAACCGTATTACCGCCTTTGAGTGAGCTGATACCGCTCGCCGCAGC
CGAACGACCGAGCGCAGCGAGTCAGTGAGCGAGGAAGCGGAAGGCGAGAGTAGGGAACTGCCAGGCATCA
AACTAAGCAGAAGGCCCCTGACGGATGGCCTTTTTGCGTTTCTACAAACTCTTTCTGTGTTGTAAAACGA
CGGCCAGTCTTAAGCTCGGGCCCCCTGGGCGGTTCTGATAACGAGTAATCGTTAATCCGCAAATAACGTA
AAAACCCGCTTCGGCGGGTTTTTTTATGGGGGGAGTTTAGGGAAAGAGCATTTGTCAGAATATTTAAGGG
CGCCTGTCACTTTGCTTGATATATGAGAATTATTTAACCTTATAAATGAGAAAAAAGCAACGCACTTTAA
ATAAGATACGTTGCTTTTTCGATTGATGAACACCTATAATTAAACTATTCATCTATTATTTATGATTTTT
TGTATATACAATATTTCTAGTTTGTTAAAGAGAATTAAGAAAATAAATCTCGAAAATAATAAAGGGAAAA
TCAGTTTTTGATATCAAAATTATACATGTCAACGATAATACAAAATATAATACAAACTATAAGATGTTAT
CAGTATTTATTATCATTTAGAATAAATTTTGTGTCGCCCTTAATTGTGAGCGGATAACAATTACGAGCTT
CATGCACAGTGGCGTTGACTCAATATTGGCCATTAGCCATATTATTCATTGGTTATATAGCATAAATCAA
TATTGGCTATTGGCCATTGCATACGTTGTATCTATATCATAATATGTACATTTATATTGGCTCATGTCCA
ATATGACCGCCATGTTGGCATTGATTATTGACTAGTTATTAATAGTAATCAATTACGGGGTCATTAGTTC
ATAGCCCATATATGGAGTTCCGCGTTACATAACTTACGGTAAATGGCCCGCCTGGCTGACCGCCCAACGA
CCCCCGCCCATTGACGTCAATAATGACGTATGTTCCCATAGTAACGCCAATAGGGACTTTCCATTGACGT
CAATGGGTGGAGTATTTACGGTAAACTGCCCACTTGGCAGTACATCAAGTGTATCATATGCCAAGTACGC
CCCCTATTGACGTCAATGACGGTAAATGGCCCGCCTGGCATTATGCCCAGTACATGACCTTATGGGACTT
TCCTACTTGGCAGTACATCTACGTATTAGTCATCGCTATTACCATGGTGATGCGGTTTTGGCAGTACATC
AATGGGCGTGGATAGCGGTTTGACTCACGGGGATTTCCAAGTCTCCACCCCATTGACGTCAATGGGAGTT
TGTTTTGGCACCAAAATCAACGGGACTTTCCAAAATGTCGTAACAACTCCGCCCCATTGACGCAAATGGG
CGGTAGGCGTGTACGGTGGGAGGTCTATATAAGCAGAGCTCGTTTAGTGAACCGTCAGATCGCCTGGAGA
CGCCATCCACGCTGTTTTGACCTCCATAGAAGACACCGGGACCGATCCAGCCTCCGCGGCCGGGAACGGT
GCATTGGAACGCGGATTCCCCGTGCCAAGAGTGACGTAAGTACCGCCTATAGAGTCTATAGGCCCACCCC
CTTGGCTTCGTTAGAACGCGGCTACAATTAATACATAACCTTATGTATCATACACATACGATTTAGGTGA
CACTATAGAATAACATCCACTTTGCCTTTCTCTCCACAGGTGTCCACTCCCAGGTCCAACTGCACCTCGG
TTCTATCGAAAACGCGCCTGCTAGCGCCACCATGAAGACCATCATTGCCCTGAGCTACATCTTCTGCCTG
GTGTTCGCTGCGGCCGCCGCATCTGGAACAGAAGCTGCTGCTGCCACACCTAGCAAAGTGTGGGGAAGCT
CTGCCGGAAGAATCGAGCCTAGAGGCGGAGGAAGAGGCGCCTTGCCTACATCTATGGGACAGCACGGACC
ATCTGCCAGAGCTAGAGCTGGTAGAGCACCTGGACCTAGACCTGCCAGAGAAGCCTCTCCTAGACTGCGG
GTGCACAAGACCTTCAAGTTTGTGGTTGTGGGCGTGCTGCTGCAGGTCGTGCCTTCTTCTGCCGCCACAA
TCAAGCTGCACGATCAGAGCATCGGCACCCAGCAGTGGGAACACTCTCCACTGGGAGAACTGTGTCCTCC
TGGCAGCCACAGATCTGAACACCCTGGCGCCTGCAATAGATGTACCGAAGGCGTGGGCTACACCAACGCC
AGCAACAATCTGTTCGCCTGCCTGCCTTGTACCGCCTGCAAGTCCGATGAGGAAGAGAGAAGCCCTTGCA
CCACCACCAGAAACACCGCCTGTCAGTGCAAGCCCGGCACCTTCAGAAACGACAATAGCGCCGAGATGTG
CCGGAAGTGCAGCAGAGGATGTCCCAGAGGCATGGTCAAAGTGAAGGACTGCACCCCTTGGAGCGACATC
GAGTGCGTGCACAAAGAAAGCGGCAACGGCCACAATGGCGCGCCGGAAGATCAAGTTGATCCAAGATTGA
TTGATGGCAAGGGCGGATCTCTGGAGGTGCTGTTCCAGGGACCAGGCGGAAGCGGCAATCCCGGCGGCGA
TCTGGCCCCCCAGATGCTGCGCGAGCTGCAGGAGACCAATGCCGCCCTGCAGGACGTGCGCGAGCTGCTG
CGCCACCGCGTGAAGGAGATCACCTTCCTGAAGAACACCGTGATGGAGTGCGACGCCTGCGGTATGCAGC
CCTCTAGAGGCTCCGGCTCCATCATCCCAGTTGAGGAGGAGAACCCGGACTTCTGGAACCGCGAGGCAGC
CGAGGCCCTGGGTGCCGCCAAGAAGCTGCAGCCTGCACAGACAGCCGCCAAGAACCTCATCATCTTCCTG
GGCGATGGGATGGGGGTGTCTACGGTGACAGCTGCCAGGATCCTAAAAGGGCAGAAGAAGGACAAACTGG
GGCCTGAGATACCCCTGGCCATGGACCGCTTCCCATATGTGGCTCTGTCCAAGACATACAATGTAGACAA
ACATGTGCCAGACAGTGGAGCCACAGCCACGGCCTACCTGTGCGGGGTCAAGGGCAACTTCCAGACCATT
GGCTTGAGTGCAGCCGCCCGCTTTAACCAGTGCAACACGACACGCGGCAACGAGGTCATCTCCGTGATGA
ATCGGGCCAAGAAAGCAGGGAAGTCAGTGGGAGTGGTAACCACCACACGAGTGCAGCACGCCTCGCCAGC
CGGCACCTACGCCCACACGGTGAACCGCAACTGGTACTCGGACGCCGACGTGCCTGCCTCGGCCCGCCAG
GAGGGGTGCCAGGACATCGCTACGCAGCTCATCTCCAACATGGACATTGACGTGATCCTAGGTGGAGGCC
GAAAGTACATGTTTCGCATGGGAACCCCAGACCCTGAGTACCCAGATGACTACAGCCAAGGTGGGACCAG
GCTGGACGGGAAGAATCTGGTGCAGGAATGGCTGGCGAAGCGCCAGGGTGCCCGGTATGTGTGGAACCGC
ACTGAGCTCATGCAGGCTTCCCTGGACCCGTCTGTGACCCATCTCATGGGTCTCTTTGAGCCTGGAGACA
TGAAATACGAGATCCACCGAGACTCCACACTGGACCCCTCCCTGATGGAGATGACAGAGGCTGCCCTGCG
CCTGCTGAGCAGGAACCCCCGCGGCTTCTTCCTCTTCGTGGAGGGTGGTCGCATCGACCATGGTCATCAT
GAAAGCAGGGCTTACCGGGCACTGACTGAGACGATCATGTTCGACGACGCCATTGAGAGGGCGGGCCAGC
TCACCAGCGAGGAGGACACGCTGAGCCTCGTCACTGCCGACCACTCCCACGTCTTCTCCTTCGGAGGCTA
CCCCCTGCGAGGGAGCTCCATCTTCGGGCTGGCCCCTGGCAAGGCCCGGGACAGGAAGGCCTACACGGTC
CTCCTATACGGAAACGGTCCAGGCTATGTGCTCAAGGACGGCGCCCGGCCGGATGTTACCGAGAGCGAGA
GCGGGAGCCCCGAGTATCGGCAGCAGTCAGCAGTGCCCCTGGACGAAGAGACCCACGCAGGCGAGGACGT
GGCGGTGTTCGCGCGCGGCCCGCAGGCGCACCTGGTTCACGGCGTGCAGGAGCAGACCTTCATAGCGCAC
GTCATGGCCTTCGCCGCCTGCCTGGAGCCCTACACCGCCTGCGACCTGGCGCCCCCCGCCGGCACCACCG
ACGCCGCGCACCCGGGTGGCGGAGGACTGAACGACATCTTCGAGGCTCAGAAAATCGAATGGCACGAACA
TCACCATCACCATCACCATCACCATTAAGGCCGGCCTGTAGTCACTGGCACAACGCGTTACCCGGTAAGC
CAATCGGGTATACACGGTCGTCATACTGCAGACAGGGTTCTTCTACTTTGCAAGATAGTCTTGAGTAGTA
AAATAAATAGATAGAGAAAATCAGCCTCGACTGTGCCTTCTAGTTGCCAGCCATCTGTTGTTTGCCCCTC
CCCCGTGCCTTCCTTGACCCTGGAAGGTGCCACTCCCACTGTCCTTTCCTAATAAAATGAGGAAATTGCA
TCACAACACTCAACCCTATCTCGGTCTATTCTTTTGATTTATAAGGGATTTTGCCGATTTCGGCCTATTG
GTTAAAAAATGAGCTGATTTAACAAAAATTTAACGCGAATTAATTCTGTGGAATGTGTGTCAGTTAGGGT
GTGGAAAGTCCCCAGGCTCCCCAGCAGGCAGAAGTATGCAAAGCATGCATCTCAATTAGTCAGCAACCAG
GTGTGGAAAGTCCCCAGGCTCCCCAGCAGGCAGAAGTATGCAAAGCATGCATCTCAATTAGTCAGCAACC
ATAGTCCCGCCCCTAACTCCGCCCATCCCGCCCCTAACTCCGCCCAGTTCCGCCCATTCTCCGCCCCATG
GCTGACTAATTTTTTTTATTTATGCAGAGGCCGAGGCCGCCTCTGCCTCTGAGCTATTCCAGAAGTAGTG
AGGAGGCTTTTTTGGAGGCCTAGGCTTTTGCAAAAAGCTCCCGGGAGCTTGTATATCCATTTTCGGATCT
GATCAGCACGTGTTGACAATTAATCATCGGCATAGTATATCGGCATAGTATAATACGACAAGGTGAGGAA
CTAAACCATGACCGAGTACAAGCCCACGGTGCGCCTCGCCACCCGCGACGACGTCCCCAGGGCCGTACGC
ACCCTCGCCGCCGCGTTCGCCGACTACCCCGCCACGCGCCACACCGTCGATCCGGACCGCCACATCGAGC
GGGTCACCGAGCTGCAAGAACTCTTCCTCACGCGCGTCGGGCTCGACATCGGCAAGGTGTGGGTCGCGGA
CGACGGCGCCGCGGTGGCGGTCTGGACCACGCCGGAGAGCGTCGAAGCGGGGGCGGTGTTCGCCGAGATC
GGCCCGCGCATGGCCGAGTTGAGCGGTTCCCGGCTGGCCGCGCAGCAACAGATGGAAGGCCTCCTGGCGC
CGCACCGGCCCAAGGAGCCCGCGTGGTTCCTGGCCACCGTCGGCGTCTCGCCCGACCACCAGGGCAAGGG
TCTGGGCAGCGCCGTCGTGCTCCCCGGAGTGGAGGCGGCCGAGCGCGCCGGGGTGCCCGCCTTCCTGGAG
ACATCCGCGCCCCGCAACCTCCCCTTCTACGAGCGGCTCGGCTTCACCGTCACCGCCGACGTCGAGGTGC
CCGAAGGACCGCGCACCTGGTGCATGACCCGCAAGCCCGGTGCCTGACACGTGCTACGAGATTTCGATTC
CACCGCCGCCTTCTATGAAAGGTTGGGCTTCGGAATCGTTTTCCGGGACGCCGGCTGGATGATCCTCCAG
CGCGGGGATCTCATGCTGGAGTTCTTCGCCCACCCCAACTTGTTTATTGCAGCTTATAATGGTTACAAAT
AAAGCAATAGCATCACAAATTTCACAAATAAAGCATTTTTTTCACTGCATTCTAGTTGTGGTTTGTCCAA
ACTCATCAATGTATCTTATCATGTCTGTATACCGTCGACCTCTAGCTAGAGCTTGGCGTAATCATGGTCA
TTACCAATGCTTAATCAGTGAGGCACCTATCTCAGCGATCTGTCTATTTCGTTCATCCATAGTTGCCTGA
CTCCCCGTCGTGTAGATAACTACGATACGGGAGGGCTTACCATCTGGCCCCAGCGCTGCGATGATACCGC
GAGAACCACGCTCACCGGCTCCGGATTTATCAGCAATAAACCAGCCAGCCGGAAGGGCCGAGCGCAGAAG
TGGTCCTGCAACTTTATCCGCCTCCATCCAGTCTATTAATTGTTGCCGGGAAGCTAGAGTAAGTAGTTCG
CCAGTTAATAGTTTGCGCAACGTTGTTGCCATCGCTACAGGCATCGTGGTGTCACGCTCGTCGTTTGGTA
TGGCTTCATTCAGCTCCGGTTCCCAACGATCAAGGCGAGTTACATGATCCCCCATGTTGTGCAAAAAAGC
GGTTAGCTCCTTCGGTCCTCCGATCGTTGTCAGAAGTAAGTTGGCCGCAGTGTTATCACTCATGGTTATG
GCAGCACTGCATAATTCTCTTACTGTCATGCCATCCGTAAGATGCTTTTCTGTGACTGGTGAGTACTCAA
CCAAGTCATTCTGAGAATAGTGTATGCGGCGACCGAGTTGCTCTTGCCCGGCGTCAATACGGGATAATAC
CGCGCCACATAGCAGAACTTTAAAAGTGCTCATCATTGGAAAACGTTCTTCGGGGCGAAAACTCTCAAGG
ATCTTACCGCTGTTGAGATCCAGTTCGATGTAACCCACTCGTGCACCCAACTGATCTTCAGCATCTTTTA
CTTTCACCAGCGTTTCTGGGTGAGCAAAAACAGGAAGGCAAAATGCCGCAAAAAAGGGAATAAGGGCGAC
ACGGAAATGTTGAATACTCATATTCTTCCTT
Features (pLannotate 1.2.2; 24 found; start..end, strand, type, name):
    119..143     -  CDS            KanR (fragment): aminoglycoside phosphotransferase; aph(3')-Ia; confers resistance to kanamycin
    254..842     +  rep_origin     ori: high-copy-number ColE1/pMB1/pBR322/pUC origin of replication
   1067..1084    +  terminator     rrnB T2 terminator (fragment): transcription terminator T2 from the E. coli rrnB gene
   1109..1128    -  CDS            lacZα (fragment): LacZα fragment of β-galactosidase; lacZ fragment
   1584..1600    +  protein_bind   lac operator: The lac repressor binds to the lac operator to inhibit transcription in E. coli. This inhibition can be relieved by adding lactose or isopropyl-β-D-thiogalactopyranoside (IPTG). lac repressor encoded by lacI
   1843..2146    +  enhancer       CMV enhancer: human cytomegalovirus immediate early enhancer
   2147..2350    +  promoter       CMV promoter: human cytomegalovirus (CMV) immediate early promoter
   2486..2529    +  intron         CMV intron (fragment): modified intron A from human cytomegalovirus
   2581..2599    +  promoter       SP6 promoter: promoter for bacteriophage SP6 RNA polymerase
   2603..2640    +  CDS            IgH signal sequence (fragment): signal sequence from the mouse immunoglobulin heavy chain variable region
   2743..3396    +  CDS            TNFRSF10A (fragment): TR10A_HUMAN - Also known as APO2, DR4, TRAILR1. Experimental evidence at protein level: Swiss-Prot protein existence level 1. Receptor for the cytotoxic ligand TNFSF10/TRAIL (PubMed:26457518). The adapter molecule FADD recruits caspase-8 to the activated receptor. The resulting death-inducing signaling complex (DISC) performs caspase-8 proteolytic activation which initiates the subsequent cascade of caspases (aspartate-specific cysteine proteases) mediating apoptosis (PubMed:19090789). Promotes the activation of NF- kappa-B (PubMed:9430227). From Homo sapiens (Human).
   3493..3672    +  CDS            Comp (fragment): COMP_RAT - Experimental evidence at protein level: Swiss-Prot protein existence level 1. May play a role in the structural integrity of cartilage via its interaction with other extracellular matrix proteins such as the collagens and fibronectin. Can mediate the interaction of chondrocytes with the cartilage extracellular matrix through interaction with cell surface integrin receptors. Could play a role in the pathogenesis of osteoarthritis. Potent suppressor of apoptosis in both primary chondrocytes and transformed cells. Suppresses apoptosis by blocking the activation of caspase-3 and by indu
   3660..5112    +  CDS            SEAP (fragment): secreted alkaline phosphatase from human placenta The natural enzyme has a C-terminal transmembrane sequence that is replaced by a GPI anchor.
   5137..5178    +  CDS            AviTag™ (fragment): peptide tag that allows for enzymatic biotinylation
   5182..5205    +  CDS            8xHis: 8xHis affinity tag
   5351..5462    +  polyA_signal   bGH poly(A) signal: bovine growth hormone polyadenylation signal
   5463..5571    +  rep_origin     f1 ori (fragment): f1 bacteriophage origin of replication; arrow indicates direction of (+) strand synthesis
   5585..5914    +  promoter       SV40 promoter: SV40 enhancer and early promoter
   5962..6009    +  promoter       EM7 promoter: synthetic bacterial promoter&nbsp
   6028..6627    +  CDS            PuroR (fragment): puromycin N-acetyltransferase; pac from Streptomyces; confers resistance to puromycin
   6637..6762    +  CDS            ble (fragment): BLE_KLEPN - Experimental evidence at protein level: Swiss-Prot protein existence level 1. Binding protein with a strong affinity to the bleomycin family of antibiotics. Binds to CL990; an antimitotic-antibiotic compound. From Klebsiella pneumoniae.
   6757..6878    +  polyA_signal   SV40 poly(A) signal: SV40 polyadenylation signal
   6931..7791    -  CDS            AmpR: β-lactamase; bla; confers resistance to ampicillin, carbenicillin, and related antibiotics
   7794..89      -  promoter       AmpR promoter (fragment) (across the origin): bla
