[The description below was written by a language model from this plasmid's Addgene catalogue record and pLannotate feature annotations shown in this document.]
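Description:
pD649-HAsp-TNFRSF10A-COMP5AP-AviTag-9xHis is a mammalian expression plasmid built on the pD649 backbone for producing the extracellular domain of human TNFRSF10A (also known as DR4 or TRAIL receptor 1) as a secreted, tagged fusion protein. It is propagated in E. coli as a high-copy plasmid through a ColE1/pUC-type origin and selected with ampicillin via the β-lactamase gene. The annotated sequence also carries an SV40 early promoter/EM7 promoter cassette driving a puromycin N-acetyltransferase coding region followed by an SV40 polyadenylation signal, which could allow drug selection in mammalian cells, although the record does not describe that use. Short fragments annotated as KanR, lacZα, ble and f1 ori appear to be backbone remnants.

Expression is driven by the CMV immediate early enhancer and promoter, followed by a fragment of CMV intron A and an SP6 promoter, which also serves as the 5′ sequencing primer site. The open reading frame begins with a signal peptide (named HAsp in the construct; the annotation tool matches this region in part to an immunoglobulin heavy chain signal sequence) that directs the product into the secretory pathway. The roughly 650 bp TNFRSF10A ectodomain sits between preserved NotI and AscI sites, so the cassette is modular. Downstream on the backbone are a rat COMP coiled-coil segment, which pentamerises the fusion to increase binding avidity, human placental alkaline phosphatase as an enzymatic reporter, an AviTag for site-specific biotinylation, and a polyhistidine tag for purification. A bGH polyadenylation signal terminates the transcript.

The plasmid belongs to a collection made for screening extracellular protein-protein interactions among human cell-surface proteins. The depositor notes that some plasmids in the collection may carry an IS4-like transposase insertion upstream of the CMV promoter; no such element is annotated here.
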