Addgene plasmid #157202: pD649-HAsp-TNFRSF10A-COMP5AP-AviTag-9xHis
Purpose: Mammalian expression of cell-surface protein extracellular domain fused to COMP5AP-AviTag-9xHis. Protein is secreted from cells.
Depositing lab: Chris Garcia. Depositing organization: Stanford University. Publication: A Human IgSF Cell-Surface Interactome Reveals a Complex Network of Protein-Protein Interactions. Wojtowicz WM, Vielmetter J, Fernandes RA, Siepe DH, Eastman CL, Chisholm GB, Cox S, Klock H, Anderson PW, Rue SM, Miller JJ, Glaser SM, Bragstad ML, Vance J, Lam AW, Lesley SA, Zinn K, Garcia KC. Cell. 2020 Aug 20;182(4):1027-1043.e17. doi: 10.1016/j.cell.2020.07.025. PubMed 32822567.
Backbone
  Vector backbone: pD649
  Backbone size w/o insert (bp): 7153
  Vector type: Mammalian Expression
Growth in bacteria
  Bacterial resistance: Ampicillin, 100 μg/mL
  Growth temperature: 37°C
  Growth strain: DH5alpha
  Copy number: High Copy
Gene/Insert
  Gene/Insert name: TNFRSF10A (alt name: TR10A)
  Species: H. sapiens (human)
  Insert size (bp): 648
  Entrez Gene: TNFRSF10A (a.k.a. APO2, CD261, DR4, TRAILR-1, TRAILR1)
  Promoter: CMV/SP6
  Tag / fusion protein: COMP5AP-AviTag-9xHis (C terminal on backbone)
  Cloning method: Restriction Enzyme; 5′ cloning site GCGGCCGC (not destroyed); 3′ cloning site GGCGCGCC (not destroyed)
  Sequencing primers: 5′ ATTTAGGTGACACTATAG; 3′ CGTCGCACTCCATCACGGTG
Resource information
  A portion of this plasmid was derived from a plasmid made by: synthesis by ThermoFisher
Terms and licenses: Academic/Nonprofit Terms; Industry Terms: Not Available to Industry
Depositor comments: Some plasmids in this collection may have an IS4-like element ISVsa5 family transposase upstream of the CMV promoter.
How to cite: pD649-HAsp-TNFRSF10A-COMP5AP-AviTag-9xHis was a gift from Chris Garcia (Addgene plasmid # 157202 ; http://n2t.net/addgene:157202 ; RRID:Addgene_157202)
