>Addgene plasmid #157202 | pD649-HAsp-TNFRSF10A-COMP5AP-AviTag-9xHis | depositor partial sequence | sequence record 303514 | insert (extracellular domain)
GCATCTGGAACAGAAGCTGCTGCTGCCACACCTAGCAAAGTGTGGGGAAGCTCTGCCGGAAGAATCGAGC
CTAGAGGCGGAGGAAGAGGCGCCTTGCCTACATCTATGGGACAGCACGGACCATCTGCCAGAGCTAGAGC
TGGTAGAGCACCTGGACCTAGACCTGCCAGAGAAGCCTCTCCTAGACTGCGGGTGCACAAGACCTTCAAG
TTTGTGGTTGTGGGCGTGCTGCTGCAGGTCGTGCCTTCTTCTGCCGCCACAATCAAGCTGCACGATCAGA
GCATCGGCACCCAGCAGTGGGAACACTCTCCACTGGGAGAACTGTGTCCTCCTGGCAGCCACAGATCTGA
ACACCCTGGCGCCTGCAATAGATGTACCGAAGGCGTGGGCTACACCAACGCCAGCAACAATCTGTTCGCC
TGCCTGCCTTGTACCGCCTGCAAGTCCGATGAGGAAGAGAGAAGCCCTTGCACCACCACCAGAAACACCG
CCTGTCAGTGCAAGCCCGGCACCTTCAGAAACGACAATAGCGCCGAGATGTGCCGGAAGTGCAGCAGAGG
ATGTCCCAGAGGCATGGTCAAAGTGAAGGACTGCACCCCTTGGAGCGACATCGAGTGCGTGCACAAAGAA
AGCGGCAACGGCCACAAT
